>Addgene plasmid #73523 | pEGFP-ninein C-ter | addgene partial sequence | sequence record 145863 | SV40pA-R 5'-GAAATTTGTGATGCTATTGC-3'
ATAACAGTTAACAACAACAATTGCATTCATTTTATGTTTCAGGTTCAGGGGGAGGTGTGGGAGGTTTTTT
AAAGCAAGTAAAACCTCTACAAATGTGGTATGGCTGATTATGATCAGTTATCTAGATCCGGTGGATCCCT
ATGACCTCAGAGGAGGCATAGAAGTCAGTGGTGCTGGTGCCAGGTTCCTGACGATGGTACTGAGGCTGGC
AATCTTCTCTTCTAGGAGGAAATTTCTCTTTTCTGCTGTCTTCTGGCGCTGTTCAGTCATCTCCAGAGCT
TTCAACAACTGGGCATTTTCGACATACAAATCCTTCACCACGGCATCTGTTTTTGTGTTCTTGCAGAGTT
GTTCTTTGAGCTGGTTTACTTTTTCTTGAAGAAGTCTCTTCACCAGCTTTAGTTTTTGTTCAACTTCTAT
CATTCGTTCTTCCATGAGATTTACAAGGTGTTCCTGGTTTCCCTGTGGTGTGTTGGTTTCGGAGGTTCTG
TTTTCGAGCTCCTCCTGCAGGTGCTGGCTTCTCTTTTCTGCCTGCAGCAGCTGCTGTTGAAGCTGCAGAA
ACTGCTCCCTGGGCACCATCGGACAGGCTTGCTGCTGGAGCAACTGCAGATCCCAGTGAGAGGATGGGCT
ACGCGTCACAGTGGACCTCAGGGGCTGCATCTGTTTCTTCTTCAGACCTTCGTTTTCCAAATGGATTGTT
TCTAATCCTCGCTCAAGGGAACCCATCTGACCCACCTTCCTGCTGGTAGGAGATTGTTCTTTCTGAGACT
GTTCACACTCTCTCTTT
