>Addgene plasmid #73523 | pEGFP-ninein C-ter | addgene partial sequence | sequence record 145865 | EGFP-N 5'-CGTCGCCGTCCAGCTCGACCAG-3'
CCCTTGCTCACCATGGTGGCGACCGGTAGCGCTAGCGGATCTGACGGTTCACTAAACCAGCTCTGCTTAT
ATAGACCTCCCACCGTACACGCCTACCGCCCATTTGCGTCAATGGGGCGGAGTTGTTACGACATTTTGGA
AAGTCCCGTTGATTTTGGTGCCAAAACAAACTCCCATTGACGTCAATGGGGTGGAGACTTGGAAATCCCC
GTGAGTCAAACCGCTATCCACGCCCATTGATGTACTGCCAAAACCGCATCACCATGGTAATAGCGATGAC
TAATACGTAGATGTACTGCCAAGTAGGAAAGTCCCATAAGGTCATGTACTGGGCATAATGCCAGGCGGGC
CATTTACCGTCATTGACGTCAATAGGGGGCGTACTTGGCATATGATACACTTGATGTACTGCCAAGTGGG
CAGTTTACCGTAAATACTCCACCCATTGACGTCAATGGAAAGTCCCTATTGGCGTTACTATGGGAACATA
CGTCATTATTGACGTCAATGGGCGGGGGTCGTTGGGCGGTCAGCCAGGCGGGCCATTTACCGTAAGTTAT
GTAACGCGGAACTCCATATATGGGCTATGAACTAATGACCCCGTAATTGATTACTATTAATAACTAATGC
ATGGCGGTAATACGGTTATCCACAGAATCAGGGGATAACGCAGGAAAGAACATGTGAGCAAAAGGCCAGC
AAAAGGCCAGGAACCGTAAAAAGGCCGCGTTGCTGGCGTTTTTCC
