>Addgene plasmid #73523 | pEGFP-ninein C-ter | addgene partial sequence | sequence record 146831 | EGFP-C 5'-CATGGTCCTGCTGGAGTTCGTG-3'
AGCTGTACAAGTCTCAGATCTCGAGCTCAAGCTTCGAATTCCCACCAAACACCAAAAACAACTCAACCAA
CCATGTACTGTGAAGTCCACAGAACAAGAAAAACTGACCTTAAAGAGAGAGTGTGAACAGTCTCAGAAAG
AACAATCTCCTACCAGCAGGAAGGTGGGTCAGATGGGTTCCCTTGAGCGAGGATTAGAAACAATCCATTT
GGAAAACGAAGGTCTGAAGAAGAAACAGATGCAGCCCCTGAGGTCCACTGTGACGCGTAGCCCATCCTCT
CACTGGGATCTGCAGTTGCTCCAGCAGCAAGCCTGTCCGATGGTGCCCAGGGAGCAGTTTCTGCAGCTTC
AACAGCAGCTGCTGCAGGCAGAAAAGAGAAGCCAGCACCTGCAGGAGGAGCTCGAAAACAGAACCTCCGA
AACCAACACACCACAGGGAAACCAGGAACACCTTGTAAATCTCATGGAAGAACGAATGATAGAAGTTGAA
CAAAAACTAAAGCTGGTGAAGAGACTTCTTCAAGAAAAAGTAAACCAGCTCAAAGAACAACTCTGCAAGA
ACACAAAAACAGATGCCGTGGTGAAGGATTTGTATGTCGAAAATGCCCAGTTGTTGAAAGCTCTGGAGAT
GACTGAACAGCGCCAGAAGACAGCAGAAAAGAGAAATTTCCTCCTAGAAGAGAAGATTGCCAGCCTCAGT
ACCATCGTCAGGAACCTGGCACCAGCACCACTGACTTCTATGCCTCCTCTGAGGTCATAGGGATCCACCG
GATCTAGATAACTGATCATAATCAGCCATACCA
