[The description below was written by a language model from this plasmid's Addgene catalogue record.]
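Description:
pEGFP-ninein C-ter is a mammalian expression plasmid built on the Clontech pEGFP backbone. It is propagated in E. coli as a high-copy plasmid under kanamycin selection, and it carries a neomycin resistance marker so that transfected mammalian cells can be selected with G418. In vectors of this family a single resistance gene commonly serves both purposes, although the record provides no feature table to confirm how the cassette is arranged, and it does not list the replication origins.

The payload is a fragment of mouse ninein (gene Nin) covering the C-terminal residues 1874-2113, expressed from the CMV promoter, a strong constitutive promoter in most mammalian cell lines. EGFP is fused to the N-terminus of the fragment, so the product is a fluorescent fusion protein whose distribution can be followed by microscopy in live or fixed cells. The insert was introduced by restriction enzyme cloning, but the sites used at either end are not recorded.

Ninein is a centrosomal protein, and the associated study concerns its role in linking microtubule nucleation and microtubule anchoring at the centrosome. A tagged, isolated C-terminal domain such as this one is suited to domain-mapping experiments, for example asking where this region of the protein localises in the cell, or what effect its overexpression has on centrosome and microtubule organisation. The record itself states only what the construct encodes and does not describe specific experimental outcomes.
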