Addgene plasmid #73523: pEGFP-ninein C-ter
Purpose: Encodes the C-terminus of mouse ninein (residues 1874-2113) with an EGFP tag at its N-terminus
Depositing lab: Michel Bornens. Depositing organization: Institut Curie. Publication: Microtubule nucleation and anchoring at the centrosome are independent processes linked by ninein function. Delgehyr N, Sillibourne J, Bornens M. J Cell Sci. 2005 Apr 15;118(Pt 8):1565-75. Epub 2005 Mar 22. 10.1242/jcs.02302 PubMed 15784680.
Backbone
  Vector backbone: pEGFP
  Backbone manufacturer: Clontech
  Vector type: Mammalian Expression
  Selectable markers: Neomycin (select with G418)
Growth in bacteria
  Bacterial resistance: Kanamycin, 50 μg/mL
  Growth temperature: 37°C
  Growth strain: DH5alpha
  Copy number: High Copy
Gene/Insert
  Gene/Insert name: ninein C-ter (residues 1874-2113)
  Species: M. musculus (mouse)
  Entrez Gene: Nin (a.k.a. 3110068G20Rik, AI385615, AU024711, mKIAA1565)
  Promoter: CMV
  Tag / fusion protein: EGFP tag (N terminal on insert)
  Cloning method: Restriction Enzyme; 5′ cloning site unknown (unknown if destroyed); 3′ cloning site unknown (unknown if destroyed)
  Sequencing primers: 5′ EGFP 3' Fw
Resource information
  A portion of this plasmid was derived from a plasmid made by: Cloned by Nathalie DELGEHYR
Terms and licenses: Academic/Nonprofit Terms; Industry Terms: Not Available to Industry
How to cite: pEGFP-ninein C-ter was a gift from Michel Bornens (Addgene plasmid # 73523 ; http://n2t.net/addgene:73523 ; RRID:Addgene_73523)
